>Addgene plasmid #100518 | pLC242-GFP-metap2 | addgene full sequence | sequence record 197151 | Addgene NGS Result
CTGAATATGGGCCAAACAGGATATCTGTGGTAAGCAGTTCCTGCCCCGGCTCAGGGCCAAGAACAGATGG
AACAGCTGAATATGGGCCAAACAGGATATCTGTGGTAAGCAGTTCCTGCCCCGGCTCAGGGCCAAGAACA
GATGGTCCCCAGATGCGGTCCAGCCCTCAGCAGTTTCTAGAGAACCATCAGATGTTTCCAGGGTGCCCCA
AGGACCTGAAATGACCCTGTGCCTTATTTGAACTAACCAATCAGTTCGCTTCTCGCTTCTGTTCGCGCGC
TTCTGCTCCCCGAGCTCAATAAAAGAGCCCACAACCCCTCACTCGGGGCGCCAGTCCTCCGATTGACTGA
GTCGCCCGGGTACCCGTGTATCCAATAAACCCTCTTGCAGTTGCATCCGACTTGTGGTCTCGCTGTTCCT
TGGGAGGGTCTCCTCTGAGTGATTGACTACCCGTCAGCGGGGGTCTTTCATTTGGGGGCTCGTCCGGGAT
CGGGAGACCCCTGCCCAGGGACCACCGACCCACCACCGGGAGGCAAGCTGGCCAGCAACTTATCTGTGTC
TGTCCGATTGTCTAGTGTCTATGACTGATTTTATGCGCCTGCGTCGGTACTAGTTAGCTAACTAGCTCTG
TATCTGGCGGACCCGTGGTGGAACTGACGAGTTCTGAACACCCGGCCGCAACCCTGGGAGACGTCCCAGG
GACTTTGGGGGCCGTTTTTGTGGCCCGACCTGAGGAAGGGAGTCGATGTGGAATCCGACCCCGTCAGGAT
ATGTGGTTCTGGTAGGAGACGAGAACCTAAAACAGTTCCCGCCTCCGTCTGAATTTTTGCTTTCGGTTTG
GAACCGAAGCCGCGCGTCTTGTCTGCTGCAGCGCTGCAGCATCGTTCTGTGTTGTCTCTGTCTGACTGTG
TTTCTGTATTTGTCTGAAAATTAGGGCCAGACTGTTACCACTCCCTTAAGTTTGACCTTAGGTCACTGGA
AAGATGTCGAGCGGATCGCTCACAACCAGTCGGTAGATGTCAAGAAGAGACGTTGGGTTACCTTCTGCTC
TGCAGAATGGCCAACCTTTAACGTCGGATGGCCGCGAGACGGCACCTTTAACCGAGACCTCATCACCCAG
GTTAAGATCAAGGTCTTTTCACCTGGCCCGCATGGACACCCAGACCAGGTCCCCTACATCGTGACCTGGG
AAGCCTTGGCTTTTGACCCCCCTCCCTGGGTCAAGCCCTTTGTACACCCTAAGCCTCCGCCTCCTCTTCC
TCCATCCGCCCCGTCTCTCCCCCTTGAACCTCCTCGTTCGACCCCGCCTCGATCCTCCCTTTATCCAGCC
CTCACTCCTTCTCTAGGCGCCGGCCGGATCCCAGTGTGGTGGTACGCTACCGGTCGCCACCATGGTGAGC
AAGGGCGAGGAGCTGTTCACCGGGGTGGTGCCCATCCTGGTCGAGCTGGACGGCGACGTAAACGGCCACA
AGTTCAGCGTGTCCGGCGAGGGCGAGGGCGATGCCACCTACGGCAAGCTGACCCTGAAGTTCATCTGCAC
CACCGGCAAGCTGCCCGTGCCCTGGCCCACCCTCGTGACCACCCTGACCTACGGCGTGCAGTGCTTCAGC
CGCTACCCCGACCACATGAAGCAGCACGACTTCTTCAAGTCCGCCATGCCCGAAGGCTACGTCCAGGAGC
GCACCATCTTCTTCAAGGACGACGGCAACTACAAGACCCGCGCCGAGGTGAAGTTCGAGGGCGACACCCT
GGTGAACCGCATCGAGCTGAAGGGCATCGACTTCAAGGAGGACGGCAACATCCTGGGGCACAAGCTGGAG
TACAACTACAACAGCCACAACGTCTATATCATGGCCGACAAGCAGAAGAACGGCATCAAGGTGAACTTCA
AGATCCGCCACAACATCGAGGACGGCAGCGTGCAGCTCGCCGACCACTACCAGCAGAACACCCCCATCGG
CGACGGCCCCGTGCTGCTGCCCGACAACCACTACCTGAGCACCCAGTCCGCCCTGAGCAAAGACCCCAAC
GAGAAGCGCGATCACATGGTCCTGCTGGAGTTCGTGACCGCCGCCGGGATCACTCTCGGCATGGACGAGC
TGTACAAGTCCGGAGGGGATCGGTGGAGCTCCACCGGTGGCGGCCGCTCTAGAGAGAATCTTTATTTTCA
GGGCGCCGCCAAATTCAAAGAAACCGCTGCTGCTAAATTCGAACGCCAGCACATGGACAGCGGAGGTGGA
GGTACTAGTCTCGAGATGGCGGGTGTGGAGGAGGTAGCGGCCTCCGGGAGCCACCTGAATGGCGACCTGG
ATCCAGACGACAGGGAAGAAGGAGCTGCCTCTACGGCTGAGGAAGCAGCCAAGAAAAAAAGACGAAAGAA
GAAGAAGAGCAAAGGGCCTTCTGCAGGGGAACAGGAACCTGATAAAGAATCAGGAGCCTCAGTGGATGAA
GTAGCAAGACAGTTGGAAAGATCAGCATTGGAAGATAAAGAAAGAGATGAAGATGATGAAGATGGAGATG
GCGATGGAGATGGAGCAACTGGAAAGAAGAAGAAAAAGAAGAAGAAGAAGAGAGGACCAAAA
[1092 nt withheld, positions 2583-3674]
GGAGATGACTATTAAGAATTCTGCAGTCGACGGTACCGCGGGCCCGGGATCCACCGGATCTAGATAACTG
ATCATAATCAGCCATACCACATTTGTAGAGGTTTTACTTGCTTTAAAAAACCTCCCACACCTCCCCCTGA
ACCTGAAACATAAAATGAATGCAATTCGCCAGCACAGTGGTCGACCCTGTGGAATGTGTGTCAGTTAGGG
TGTGGAAAGTCCCCAGGCTCCCCAGCAGGCAGAAGTATGCAAAGCATGCATCTCAATTAGTCAGCAACCA
GGTGTGGAAAGTCCCCAGGCTCCCCAGCAGGCAGAAGTATGCAAAGCATGCATCTCAATTAGTCAGCAAC
CATAGTCCCGCCCCTAACTCCGCCCATCCCGCCCCTAACTCCGCCCAGTTCCGCCCATTCTCCGCCCCAT
GGCTGACTAATTTTTTTTATTTATGCAGAGGCCGAGGCCGCCTCGGCCTCTGAGCTATTCCAGAAGTAGT
GAGGAGGCTTTTTTGGAGGCCTAGGCTTTTGCAAAAAGCTTCATGGCCAAGCCTTTGTCTCAAGAAGAAT
CCACCCTCATTGAAAGAGCAACGGCTACAATCAACAGCATCCCCATCTCTGAAGACTACAGCGTCGCCAG
CGCAGCTCTCTCTAGCGACGGCCGCATCTTCACTGGTGTCAATGTATATCATTTTACTGGGGGACCTTGT
GCAGAACTCGTGGTGCTGGGCACTGCTGCTGCTGCGGCAGCTGGCAACCTGACTTGTATCGTCGCGATCG
GAAATGAGAACAGGGGCATCTTGAGCCCCTGCGGACGGTGCCGACAGGTGCTTCTCGATCTGCATCCTGG
GATCAAAGCCATAGTGAAGGACAGTGATGGACAGCCGACGGCAGTTGGGATTCGTGAATTGCTGCCCTCT
GGTTATGTGTGGGAGGGCTAAGATCGATAAAATAAAAGATTTTATTTAGTCTCCAGAAAAAGGGGGGAAT
GAAAGACCCCACCTGTAGGTTTGGCAAGCTAGCTTAAGTAACGCCATTTTGCAAGGCATGGAAAAATACA
TAACTGAGAATAGAGAAGTTCAGATCAAGGTCAGGAACAGATGGAACAGCTGAATATGGGCCAAACAGGA
TATCTGTGGTAAGCAGTTCCTGCCCCGGCTCAGGGCCAAGAACAGATGGAACAGCTGAATATGGGCCAAA
CAGGATATCTGTGGTAAGCAGTTCCTGCCCCGGCTCAGGGCCAAGAACAGATGGTCCCCAGATGCGGTCC
AGCCCTCAGCAGTTTCTAGAGAACCATCAGATGTTTCCAGGGTGCCCCAAGGACCTGAAATGACCCTGTG
CCTTATTTGAACTAACCAATCAGTTCGCTTCTCGCTTCTGTTCGCGCGCTTCTGCTCCCCGAGCTCAATA
AAAGAGCCCACAACCCCTCACTCGGGGCGCCAGTCCTCCGATTGACTGAGTCGCCCGGGTACCCGTGTAT
CCAATAAACCCTCTTGCAGTTGCATCCGACTTGTGGTCTCGCTGTTCCTTGGGAGGGTCTCCTCTGAGTG
ATTGACTACCCGTCAGCGGGGGTCTTTCACATGCAGCATGTATCAAAATTAATTTGGTTTTTTTTCTTAA
GTATTTACATTAAATGGCCATAGTTGCATTAATGAATCGGCCAACGCGCGGGGAGAGGCGGTTTGCGTAT
TGGGCGCTCTTCCGCTTCCTCGCTCACTGACTCGCTGCGCTCGGTCGTTCGGCTGCGGCGAGCGGTATCA
GCTCACTCAAAGGCGGTAATACGGTTATCCACAGAATCAGGGGATAACGCAGGAAAGAACATGTGAGCAA
AAGGCCAGCAAAAGGCCAGGAACCGTAAAAAGGCCGCGTTGCTGGCGTTTTTCCATAGGCTCCGCCCCCC
TGACGAGCATCACAAAAATCGACGCTCAAGTCAGAGGTGGCGAAACCCGACAGGACTATAAAGATACCAG
GCGTTTCCCCCTGGAAGCTCCCTCGTGCGCTCTCCTGTTCCGACCCTGCCGCTTACCGGATACCTGTCCG
CCTTTCTCCCTTCGGGAAGCGTGGCGCTTTCTCATAGCTCACGCTGTAGGTATCTCAGTTCGGTGTAGGT
CGTTCGCTCCAAGCTGGGCTGTGTGCACGAACCCCCCGTTCAGCCCGACCGCTGCGCCTTATCCGGTAAC
TATCGTCTTGAGTCCAACCCGGTAAGACACGACTTATCGCCACTGGCAGCAGCCACTGGTAACAGGATTA
GCAGAGCGAGGTATGTAGGCGGTGCTACAGAGTTCTTGAAGTGGTGGCCTAACTACGGCTACACTAGAAG
AACAGTATTTGGTATCTGCGCTCTGCTGAAGCCAGTTACCTTCGGAAAAAGAGTTGGTAGCTCTTGATCC
GGCAAACAAACCACCGCTGGTAGCGGTGGTTTTTTTGTTTGCAAGCAGCAGATTACGCGCAGAAAAAAAG
GATCTCAAGAAGATCCTTTGATCTTTTCTACGGGGTCTGACGCTCAGTGGAACGAAAACTCACGTTAAGG
GATTTTGGTCATGAGATTATCAAAAAGGATCTTCACCTAGATCCTTTTAAATTAAAAATGAAGTTTTAAA
TCAATCTAAAGTATATATGAGTAAACTTGGTCTGACAGTTACCAATGCTTAATCAGTGAGGCACCTATCT
CAGCGATCTGTCTATTTCGTTCATCCATAGTTGCCTGACTCCCCGTCGTGTAGATAACTACGATACGGGA
GGGCTTACCATCTGGCCCCAGTGCTGCAATGATACCGCGAGACCCACGCTCACCGGCTCCAGATTTATCA
GCAATAAACCAGCCAGCCGGAAGGGCCGAGCGCAGAAGTGGTCCTGCAACTTTATCCGCCTCCATCCAGT
CTATTAATTGTTGCCGGGAAGCTAGAGTAAGTAGTTCGCCAGTTAATAGTTTGCGCAACGTTGTTGCCAT
TGCTACAGGCATCGTGGTGTCACGCTCGTCGTTTGGTATGGCTTCATTCAGCTCCGGTTCCCAACGATCA
AGGCGAGTTACATGATCCCCCATGTTGTGCAAAAAAGCGGTTAGCTCCTTCGGTCCTCCGATCGTTGTCA
GAAGTAAGTTGGCCGCAGTGTTATCACTCATGGTTATGGCAGCACTGCATAATTCTCTTACTGTCATGCC
ATCCGTAAGATGCTTTTCTGTGACTGGTGAGTACTCAACCAAGTCATTCTGAGAATAGTGTATGCGGCGA
CCGAGTTGCTCTTGCCCGGCGTCAATACGGGATAATACCGCGCCACATAGCAGAACTTTAAAAGTGCTCA
TCATTGGAAAACGTTCTTCGGGGCGAAAACTCTCAAGGATCTTACCGCTGTTGAGATCCAGTTCGATGTA
ACCCACTCGTGCACCCAACTGATCTTCAGCATCTTTTACTTTCACCAGCGTTTCTGGGTGAGCAAAAACA
GGAAGGCAAAATGCCGCAAAAAAGGGAATAAGGGCGACACGGAAATGTTGAATACTCATACTCTTCCTTT
TTCAATATTATTGAAGCATTTATCAGGGTTATTGTCTCATGAGCGGATACATATTTGAATGTATTTAGAA
AAATAAACAAATAGGGGTTCCGCGCACATTTCCCCGAAAAGTGCCACCTGCAGC
Features (pLannotate 1.2.2; 18 found; start..end, strand, type, name):
      1..470     +  LTR            LTR: long terminal repeat from Moloney murine leukemia virus
    594..868     +  misc_feature   MESV Ψ (fragment): packaging signal of murine embryonic stem cell virus
    935..1351    +  CDS            gag (truncated): truncated Moloney murine leukemia virus (MMLV) gag gene lacking the start codon
   1392..2108    +  CDS            EGFP: EGFP is a basic (constitutively fluorescent) green fluorescent protein published in 1996, derived from Aequorea victoria. It is reported to be a rapidly-maturing weak dimer with moderate acid sensitivity.
   2135..2153    +  misc_feature   MCS (fragment): pBluescript multiple cloning site
   2154..2173    +  CDS            capTEV™ (fragment): composite tag for in vivo biotinylation, TEV protease cleavage, and 6xHis tagging
   2187..2231    +  CDS            S-Tag: affinity and epitope tag derived from pancreatic ribonuclease A
   2256..3686    +  CDS            METAP2 (sequence partly withheld): MAP2_HUMAN - Also known as MNPEP, P67EIF2. Experimental evidence at protein level: Swiss-Prot protein existence level 1. Protects eukaryotic initiation factor EIF2S1 from translation-inhibiting phosphorylation by inhibitory kinases such as EIF2AK2/PKR and EIF2AK1/HCR. Plays a critical role in the regulation of protein synthesis. From Homo sapiens (Human).
   3690..3726    +  misc_feature   MCS (fragment): multiple cloning site
   3743..3827    +  CDS            large T antigen (fragment): large T antigen from SV40 (simian virus 40)
   3870..4199    +  promoter       SV40 promoter: SV40 enhancer and early promoter
   4207..4605    +  CDS            BSD: blasticidin S deaminase; Aspergillus terreus BSD; confers resistance to blasticidin
   4652..4773    +  LTR            3' LTR (ΔU3) (fragment): self-inactivating 3' long terminal repeat (LTR) from Moloney murine leukemia virus
   4774..5243    +  LTR            LTR: long terminal repeat from Moloney murine leukemia virus
   5309..5361    -  CDS            lacI (fragment): lac repressor; lacI; The lac repressor binds to the lac operator to inhibit transcription in E. coli. This inhibition can be relieved by adding lactose or isopropyl-β-D-thiogalactopyranoside (IPTG).
   5544..6132    -  rep_origin     ori: high-copy-number ColE1/pMB1/pBR322/pUC origin of replication
   6303..7163    -  CDS            AmpR: β-lactamase; bla; confers resistance to ampicillin, carbenicillin, and related antibiotics
   7164..7268    -  promoter       AmpR promoter: bla
