[The description below was written by a language model from this plasmid's Addgene catalogue record and pLannotate feature annotations shown in this document.]
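Description:
pLC242-GFP-metap2 is a Moloney murine leukemia virus–based retroviral transfer vector built on the pIC242 backbone for stable expression of GFP-tagged human METAP2 (methionine aminopeptidase 2, also called MNPEP or p67eIF2) in mammalian cells. The catalogue purpose line speaks of making lentivirus, but the vector type is listed as retroviral and the annotated elements are gammaretroviral: MMLV long terminal repeats at both ends of the proviral region, an MESV-derived Ψ packaging signal, and a truncated gag segment lacking its start codon, which extends the packaging signal and improves encapsidation of the genomic RNA. In bacteria the plasmid is maintained through a high-copy ColE1/pUC-type origin and ampicillin resistance (bla with its own promoter).

The payload begins with EGFP, followed by a short linker region that includes multiple cloning site remnants, a fragment matching a TEV-cleavage/affinity composite tag and an S-tag, and then the METAP2 coding sequence, cloned between XhoI and EcoRI sites. If these are in frame, this would give an N-terminal GFP fusion that can be visualised by fluorescence and captured by affinity purification. No separate internal promoter is annotated upstream of EGFP, so the fusion is presumably transcribed from the 5′ LTR, although the record does not state this. Downstream, an SV40 enhancer/early promoter drives blasticidin S deaminase, allowing blasticidin selection of transduced cells. The small large T antigen and lacI hits are short fragments, likely backbone remnants. The vector would be co-transfected with packaging functions to produce virus for generating stable cell lines. It was deposited with a study of S-adenosylmethionine sensing in the mTORC1 pathway, but the record does not specify its role there.
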