Addgene plasmid #100518: pLC242-GFP-metap2
Purpose: Expresses GFP tagged metap2 in mammalian cells to make lentivirus
Depositing lab: David Sabatini. Depositing organization: Whitehead Institute for Biomedical Research. Publication: SAMTOR is an S-adenosylmethionine sensor for the mTORC1 pathway. Gu X, Orozco JM, Saxton RA, Condon KJ, Liu GY, Krawczyk PA, Scaria SM, Harper JW, Gygi SP, Sabatini DM. Science. 2017 Nov 10;358(6364):813-818. doi: 10.1126/science.aao3265. PubMed 29123071.
Backbone
  Vector backbone: pIC242
  Vector type: Mammalian Expression, Retroviral
  Selectable markers: Blasticidin
Growth in bacteria
  Bacterial resistance: Ampicillin, 100 μg/mL
  Growth temperature: 37°C
  Growth strain: NEB Stable
  Copy number: Unknown
Gene/Insert
  Gene/Insert name: Metap2 (alt names: MNPEP; P67EIF2; MAP2)
  Species: H. sapiens (human)
  Entrez Gene: METAP2 (a.k.a. MAP2, MNPEP, p67eIF2)
  Tag / fusion protein: GFP (N terminal on insert)
  Cloning method: Restriction Enzyme; 5′ cloning site XhoI (not destroyed); 3′ cloning site EcoRI (not destroyed)
  Sequencing primers: 5′ GGCATGGACGAGCTGTACAAG; 3′ GCATTCATTTTATGTTTCAGG
Terms and licenses: Academic/Nonprofit Terms; Industry Terms: Not Available to Industry
How to cite: pLC242-GFP-metap2 was a gift from David Sabatini (Addgene plasmid # 100518 ; http://n2t.net/addgene:100518 ; RRID:Addgene_100518)
